Addgene plasmid #152852: pGBW-m4133410
Purpose: Mammalian expression plasmid for SARS-CoV-2 3C-like proteinase
Depositing lab: Ginkgo Bioworks & Benjie Chen. Depositing organization: Ginkgo Bioworks.
Backbone
  Vector backbone: pTwist_CMV_6
  Backbone size w/o insert (bp): 4180
  Vector type: Mammalian Expression
Growth in bacteria
  Bacterial resistance: Ampicillin, 100 μg/mL
  Growth temperature: 37°C
  Growth strain: DH5alpha
  Copy number: High Copy
Gene/Insert
  Gene/Insert name: SARS-CoV-2 3C-like proteinase (alt name: nsp5)
  Species: Severe acute respiratory syndrome coronavirus 2
  Insert size (bp): 911
  Mutation: wt
  Entrez Gene: ORF1ab (a.k.a. GU280_gp01)
  Promoter: CMV
  Tag / fusion protein: Cleavable TEV;V5 (C terminal on backbone)
  Cloning method: Unknown
Resource information
  A portion of this plasmid was derived from a plasmid made by: GinkgoBioworks
Depositor comments: NCBI reference sequence: YP_009725301.1
How to cite: pGBW-m4133410 was a gift from Ginkgo Bioworks & Benjie Chen (Addgene plasmid # 152852 ; http://n2t.net/addgene:152852 ; RRID:Addgene_152852)
