[The description below was written by a language model from this plasmid's Addgene catalogue record and pLannotate feature annotations shown in this document.]
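Description:
pGBW-m4133410 is a mammalian expression plasmid built on the pTwist_CMV_6 backbone that carries the wild-type coding sequence for the SARS-CoV-2 3C-like proteinase (nsp5, the main protease), a mature product of the viral ORF1ab polyprotein. The full sequence record is about 5.2 kb, with an insert of roughly 0.9 kb. In bacteria it is maintained by a high-copy ColE1/pUC-type origin and selected through the AmpR β-lactamase gene, which confers ampicillin resistance.

Expression in mammalian cells is driven by the human cytomegalovirus immediate-early enhancer and promoter, which sit just upstream of the open reading frame across the circular junction of the sequence. The automated annotation resolves the promoter region only as fragments, including a match to a truncated CMV variant. The coding region is detected as a fragment of the SARS-CoV-2 replicase polyprotein 1a. The accompanying database text about nsp10 is generic to that polyprotein entry and does not describe this insert, which the catalogue identifies as nsp5. According to the catalogue, the backbone supplies a C-terminal TEV-cleavable V5 epitope tag for detection or pull-down with optional tag removal, although these small elements are not individually called in the feature table. An SV40 polyadenylation signal lies downstream of the insert. The expression unit is bracketed by β-globin insulator elements, T7 and rrnG transcription terminators, and an upstream synthetic poly(A) signal, which together would limit read-through from and into the bacterial backbone.

The plasmid is suited to transient expression of the tagged viral protease in mammalian cells. The record does not specify particular downstream applications.
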