Features (pLannotate 1.2.2; 16 found; start..end, strand, type, name):
      8..922     +  CDS            R1A_SARS2 (fragment): Experimental evidence at protein level: Swiss-Prot protein existence level 1. [Non-structural protein 10]: Plays a pivotal role in viral transcription by stimulating both nsp14 3'-5' exoribonuclease and nsp16 2'-O-methyltransferase activities. Therefore plays an essential role in viral mRNAs cap methylation. From Severe acute respiratory syndrome coronavirus 2 (2019-nCoV) (SARS-CoV-2).
   1035..1156    -  polyA_signal   SV40 poly(A) signal: SV40 polyadenylation signal
   1179..1248    -  CDS            large T antigen (fragment): large T antigen from SV40 (simian virus 40)
   1271..1317    +  terminator     T7 terminator: transcription terminator for bacteriophage T7 RNA polymerase
   1347..1483    +  terminator     rrnG terminator: transcription terminator from the E. coli ribosomal RNA rrnG operon (Albrechtsen et al., 1991)
   1528..1599    +  misc_feature   3' β-globin insulator: insulator downstream of the human β-globin locus (Farrell et al., 2002)
   1825..2413    -  rep_origin     ori: high-copy-number ColE1/pMB1/pBR322/pUC origin of replication
   2585..2649    -  CDS            bla(M) (fragment): β-lactamase lacking the signal sequence; bla(M); allows cytosolic expression of β-lactamase
   3159..4019    +  CDS            AmpR: β-lactamase; bla; confers resistance to ampicillin, carbenicillin, and related antibiotics
   4032..4168    +  terminator     rrnG terminator: transcription terminator from the E. coli ribosomal RNA rrnG operon (Albrechtsen et al., 1991)
   4320..4391    +  misc_feature   5' β-globin insulator: insulator upstream of the human β-globin locus (Farrell et al., 2002)
   4396..4442    -  terminator     T7 terminator: transcription terminator for bacteriophage T7 RNA polymerase
   4460..4508    -  polyA_signal   poly(A) signal: synthetic polyadenylation signal
   4589..4892    +  enhancer       CMV enhancer: human cytomegalovirus immediate early enhancer
   4965..4982    -  promoter       CMV promoter (fragment): human cytomegalovirus (CMV) immediate early promoter
   5045..5096    +  promoter       CMVd2 promoter: truncated human cytomegalovirus (CMV) immediate early promoter that yields moderately reduced expression relative to the full-length promoter
>Addgene plasmid #152852 | pGBW-m4133410 | depositor full sequence | sequence record 295864 | Full Sequence
CACCATGGGTTTTAGAAAAATGGCATTCCCATCTGGTAAAGTTGAGGGTTGTATGGTACAAGTAACTTGT
GGTACAACTACACTTAACGGTCTTTGGCTTGATGACGTAGTTTACTGTCCAAGACATGTGATCTGCACCT
CTGAAGACATGCTTAACCCTAATTATGAAGATTTACTCATTCGTAAGTCTAATCATAATTTCTTGGTACA
GGCTGGTAATGTTCAACTCAGGGTTATTGGACATTCTATGCAAAATTGTGTACTTAAGCTTAAGGTTGAT
ACAGCCAATCCTAAGACACCTAAGTATAAGTTTGTTCGCATTCAACCAGGACAGACTTTTTCAGTGTTAG
CTTGTTACAATGGTTCACCATCTGGTGTTTACCAATGTGCTATGAGGCCCAATTTCACTATTAAGGGTTC
ATTCCTTAATGGTTCATGTGGTAGTGTTGGTTTTAACATAGATTATGACTGTGTCTCTTTTTGTTACATG
CACCATATGGAATTACCAACTGGAGTTCATGCTGGCACAGACTTAGAAGGTAACTTTTATGGACCTTTTG
TTGACAGGCAAACAGCACAAGCAGCTGGTACGGACACAACTATTACAGTTAATGTTTTAGCTTGGTTGTA
CGCTGCTGTTATAAATGGAGACAGGTGGTTTCTCAATCGATTTACCACAACTCTTAATGACTTTAACCTT
GTGGCTATGAAGTACAATTATGAACCTCTAACACAAGACCATGTTGACATACTAGGACCTCTTTCTGCTC
AAACTGGAATTGCCGTTTTAGATATGTGTGCTTCATTAAAAGAATTACTGCAAAATGGTATGAATGGACG
TACCATATTGGGTAGTGCTTTATTAGAAGATGAATTTACACCTTTTGATGTTGTTAGACAATGCTCAGGT
GTTACTTTCGAAAACCTTTACTTTCAGTCGGGGAAACCTATACCCAATCCACTTCTCGGCTTAGATTCTA
CCTAAGCTAGCTTGACTGACTGAGATACAGCGTACCTTCAGCTCACAGACATGATAAGATACATTGATGA
GTTTGGACAAACCACAACTAGAATGCAGTGAAAAAAATGCTTTATTTGTGAAATTTGTGATGCTATTGCT
TTATTTGTAACCATTATAAGCTGCAATAAACAAGTTAACAACAACAATTGCATTCATTTTATGTTTCAGG
TTCAGGGGGAGGTGTGGGAGGTTTTTTAAAGCAAGTAAAACCTCTACAAATGTGGTATTGGCCCATCTCT
ATCGGTATCGTAGCATAACCCCTTGGGGCCTCTAAACGGGTCTTGAGGGGTTTTTTGTGCCCCTCGGGCC
GGATTGCTATCTACCGGCATTGGCGCAGAAAAAAATGCCTGATGCGACGCTGCGCGTCTTATACTCCCAC
ATATGCCAGATTCAGCAACGGATACGGCTTCCCCAACTTGCCCACTTCCATACGTGTCCTCCTTACCAGA
AATTTATCCTTAAGGTCGTCAGCTATCCTGCAGGCGATCTCTCGATTTCGATCAAGACATTCCTTTAATG
GTCTTTTCTGGACACCACTAGGGGTCAGAAGTAGTTCATCAAACTTTCTTCCCTCCCTAATCTCATTGGT
TACCTTGGGCTATCGAAACTTAATTAACCAGTCAAGTCAGCTACTTGGCGAGATCGACTTGTCTGGGTTT
CGACTACGCTCAGAATTGCGTCAGTCAAGTTCGATCTGGTCCTTGCTATTGCACCCGTTCTCCGATTACG
AGTTTCATTTAAATCATGTGAGCAAAAGGCCAGCAAAAGGCCAGGAACCGTAAAAAGGCCGCGTTGCTGG
CGTTTTTCCATAGGCTCCGCCCCCCTGACGAGCATCACAAAAATCGACGCTCAAGTCAGAGGTGGCGAAA
CCCGACAGGACTATAAAGATACCAGGCGTTTCCCCCTGGAAGCTCCCTCGTGCGCTCTCCTGTTCCGACC
CTGCCGCTTACCGGATACCTGTCCGCCTTTCTCCCTTCGGGAAGCGTGGCGCTTTCTCATAGCTCACGCT
GTAGGTATCTCAGTTCGGTGTAGGTCGTTCGCTCCAAGCTGGGCTGTGTGCACGAACCCCCCGTTCAGCC
CGACCGCTGCGCCTTATCCGGTAACTATCGTCTTGAGTCCAACCCGGTAAGACACGACTTATCGCCACTG
GCAGCAGCCACTGGTAACAGGATTAGCAGAGCGAGGTATGTAGGCGGTGCTACAGAGTTCTTGAAGTGGT
GGCCTAACTACGGCTACACTAGAAGAACAGTATTTGGTATCTGCGCTCTGCTGAAGCCAGTTACCTTCGG
AAAAAGAGTTGGTAGCTCTTGATCCGGCAAACAAACCACCGCTGGTAGCGGTGGTTTTTTTGTTTGCAAG
CAGCAGATTACGCGCAGAAAAAAAGGATCTCAAGAAGATCCTTTGATCTTTTCTACGGGGTCTGACGCTC
AGTGGAACGAAAACTCACGTTAAGGGATTTTGGTCATGAGATTATCAAAAAGGATCTTCACCTAGATCCT
TTTAAATTAAAAATGAAGTTTTAAATCAATCTAAAGTATATATGAGTAAACTTGGTCTGACAGTTACCAA
TGCTTAATCAGTGAGGCACCTATCTCAGCGATCTGTCTATTTCGTTCATCCATAGTTGCATTTAAATTTC
CGAACTCTCCAAGGCCCTCGTCGGAAAATCTTCAAACCTTTCGTCCGATCCATCTTGCAGGCTACCTCTC
GAACGAACTATCGCAAGTCTCTTGGCCGGCCTTGCGCCTTGGCTATTGCTTGGCAGCGCCTATCGCCAGG
TATTACTCCAATCCCGAATATCCGAGATCGGGATCACCCGAGAGAAGTTCAACCTACATCCTCAATCCCG
ATCTATCCGAGATCCGAGGAATATCGAAATCGGGGCGCGCCTGGTGTACCGAGAACGATCCTCTCAGTGC
GAGTCTCGACGATCCATATCGTTGCTTGGCAGTCAGCCAGTCGGAATCCAGCTTGGGACCCAGGAAGTCC
AATCGTCAGATATTGTACTCAAGCCTGGTCACGGCAGCGTACCGATCTGTTTAAACCTAGATATTGATAG
TCTGATCGGTCAACGTATAATCGAGTCCTAGCTTTTGCAAACATCTATCAAGAGACAGGATCAGCAGGAG
GCTTTCGCATGAGTATTCAACATTTCCGTGTCGCCCTTATTCCCTTTTTTGCGGCATTTTGCCTTCCTGT
TTTTGCTCACCCAGAAACGCTGGTGAAAGTAAAAGATGCTGAAGATCAGTTGGGTGCGCGAGTGGGTTAC
ATCGAACTGGATCTCAACAGCGGTAAGATCCTTGAGAGTTTTCGCCCCGAAGAACGCTTTCCAATGATGA
GCACTTTTAAAGTTCTGCTATGTGGCGCGGTATTATCCCGTATTGACGCCGGGCAAGAGCAACTCGGTCG
CCGCATACACTATTCTCAGAATGACTTGGTTGAGTATTCACCAGTCACAGAAAAGCATCTTACGGATGGC
ATGACAGTAAGAGAATTATGCAGTGCTGCCATAACCATGAGTGATAACACTGCGGCCAACTTACTTCTGA
CAACGATTGGAGGACCGAAGGAGCTAACCGCTTTTTTGCACAACATGGGGGATCATGTAACTCGCCTTGA
TCGTTGGGAACCGGAGCTGAATGAAGCCATACCAAACGACGAGCGTGACACCACGATGCCTGTAGCAATG
GCAACAACCTTGCGTAAACTATTAACTGGCGAACTACTTACTCTAGCTTCCCGGCAACAGTTGATAGACT
GGATGGAGGCGGATAAAGTTGCAGGACCACTTCTGCGCTCGGCCCTTCCGGCTGGCTGGTTTATTGCTGA
TAAATCTGGAGCCGGTGAGCGTGGGTCTCGCGGTATCATTGCAGCACTGGGGCCAGATGGTAAGCCCTCC
CGTATCGTAGTTATCTACACGACGGGGAGTCAGGCAACTATGGATGAACGAAATAGACAGATCGCTGAGA
TAGGTGCCTCACTGATTAAGCATTGGTAACCGATTCTAGGTGCATTGGCGCAGAAAAAAATGCCTGATGC
GACGCTGCGCGTCTTATACTCCCACATATGCCAGATTCAGCAACGGATACGGCTTCCCCAACTTGCCCAC
TTCCATACGTGTCCTCCTTACCAGAAATTTATCCTTAAGATCCCGAATCGTTTAAACTCGACTCTGGCTC
TATCGAATCTCCGTCGTTTCGAGCTTACGCGAACAGCCGTGGCGCTCATTTGCTCGTCGGGCATCGAATC
TCGTCAGCTATCGTCAGCTTACCTTTTTGGCAGCGATCGCGGCTCCCGACATCTTGGACCATTAGCTCCA
CAGGTATCTTCTTCCCTCTAGTGGTCATAACAGCAGCTTCAGCTACCTCTCAATTCAAAAAACCCCTCAA
GACCCGTTTAGAGGCCCCAAGGGGTTATGCTATCAATCGTTGCGTTACACACACAAAAAACCAACACACA
TCCATCTTCGATGGATAGCGATTTTATTATCTAACTGCTGATCGAGTGTAGCCAGATCTAGTAATCAATT
ACGGGGTCATTAGTTCATAGCCCATATATGGAGTTCCGCGTTACATAACTTACGGTAAATGGCCCGCCTG
GCTGACCGCCCAACGACCCCCGCCCATTGACGTCAATAATGACGTATGTTCCCATAGTAACGCCAATAGG
GACTTTCCATTGACGTCAATGGGTGGAGTATTTACGGTAAACTGCCCACTTGGCAGTACATCAAGTGTAT
CATATGCCAAGTACGCCCCCTATTGACGTCAATGACGGTAAATGGCCCGCCTGGCATTATGCCCAGTACA
TGACCTTATGGGACTTTCCTACTTGGCAGTACATCTACGTATTAGTCATCGCTATTACCATGCTGATGCG
GTTTTGGCAGTACATCAATGGGCGTGGATAGCGGTTTGACTCACGGGGATTTCCAAGTCTCCACCCCATT
GACGTCAATGGGAGTTTGTTTTGGCACCAAAATCAACGGGACTTTCCAAAATGTCGTAACAACTCCGCCC
CATTGACGCAAATGGGCGGTAGGCGTGTACGGTGGGAGGTCTATATAAGCAGAGCTGGTTTAGTGAACCG
TCAGATCAGATCTTTGTCGATCCTACCATCCACTCGACACACCCGCCAGCGGCCGC
